Addgene plasmid #48193: Flag-ATXN1_L588A
Purpose: Expresses L588A mutated Ataxin1
Depositing lab: Huda Zoghbi. Depositing organization: Baylor College of Medicine. Publication: Structural basis of protein complex formation and reconfiguration by polyglutamine disease protein Ataxin-1 and Capicua. Kim E, Lu HC, Zoghbi HY, Song JJ. Genes Dev. 2013 Mar 15;27(6):590-5. doi: 10.1101/gad.212068.112. PubMed 23512657.
Backbone
  Vector backbone: pcDNA1.1/Amp
  Backbone manufacturer: Invitrogen
  Backbone size w/o insert (bp): 4767
  Vector type: Mammalian Expression
Growth in bacteria
  Bacterial resistance: Ampicillin, 100 μg/mL
  Growth temperature: 37°C
  Growth strain: DH10B
  Copy number: High Copy
Gene/Insert
  Gene/Insert name: Ataxin1 (alt name: ATXN1, ATX1)
  Species: H. sapiens (human)
  Insert size (bp): 2671
  Entrez Gene: ATXN1 (a.k.a. ATX1, D6S504E, SCA1)
  Promoter: CMV
  Cloning method: Unknown
  Sequencing primers: 5′ CMV; 3′ EBV
Terms and licenses: Academic/Nonprofit Terms; Industry Terms: Not Available to Industry
How to cite: Flag-ATXN1_L588A was a gift from Huda Zoghbi (Addgene plasmid # 48193 ; http://n2t.net/addgene:48193 ; RRID:Addgene_48193)
