[The description below was written by a language model from this plasmid's Addgene catalogue record and pLannotate feature annotations shown in this document.]
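Description:
Flag-ATXN1_L588A is a mammalian expression plasmid built on the Invitrogen pcDNA1.1/Amp backbone that expresses human Ataxin-1 (ATXN1, the polyglutamine protein associated with SCA1) carrying an L588A point substitution. The full depositor sequence is 7,438 bp, consistent with the stated 4,767 bp backbone plus a roughly 2.7 kb insert. In bacteria it is maintained at high copy from a ColE1/pUC-type origin and selected with ampicillin through the bla (AmpR) gene and its own promoter. An f1 phage origin is also present, which in principle allows single-stranded DNA rescue.

The ATXN1 coding sequence is transcribed from the human cytomegalovirus immediate-early enhancer and promoter, with a T7 promoter lying between the CMV promoter and the insert that could be used for in vitro transcription. Downstream, the transcript is processed using SV40-derived sequence containing the small t antigen intron and the SV40 polyadenylation signal. The annotated small t, large T and NLS fragments appear to be remnants of that SV40 segment rather than expressed payload. An SV40 origin and adjacent polyomavirus-derived fragments belong to the backbone, and the SV40 origin can support episomal replication in cells supplying large T antigen. No mammalian selection marker is annotated, so the plasmid appears suited to transient transfection. The name indicates a Flag epitope tag, but the feature table does not annotate one and the record does not state its position. The annotated ATXN1 match also does not itself flag the L588A change. The associated publication concerns the structural basis of complex formation between Ataxin-1 and Capicua, suggesting the mutant was made to probe that interaction, though the record does not state the mutation's effect.
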