Features (pLannotate 1.2.2; 19 found; start..end, strand, type, name):
      2..570     +  rep_origin     ori: high-copy-number ColE1/pMB1/pBR322/pUC origin of replication
    603..1061    -  rep_origin     f1 ori (sequence partly withheld): f1 bacteriophage origin of replication; arrow indicates direction of (+) strand synthesis
   1049..1170    -  CDS            M13 gene IV (fragment) (sequence partly withheld): pIV; IV; phage assembly
   1272..1376    +  promoter       AmpR promoter: bla
   1377..2237    +  CDS            AmpR: β-lactamase; bla; confers resistance to ampicillin, carbenicillin, and related antibiotics
   2310..2689    +  enhancer       CMV enhancer: human cytomegalovirus immediate early enhancer
   2690..2893    +  promoter       CMV promoter: human cytomegalovirus (CMV) immediate early promoter
   2889..2922    +  LTR            5' LTR (truncated) (fragment): truncated 5' long terminal repeat (LTR) from HIV-1
   2938..2956    +  promoter       T7 promoter: promoter for bacteriophage T7 RNA polymerase
   3125..5485    +  CDS            ATXN1: ATX1_HUMAN - Also known as ATX1, SCA1. Experimental evidence at protein level: Swiss-Prot protein existence level 1. Chromatin-binding factor that repress Notch signaling in the absence of Notch intracellular domain by acting as a CBF1 corepressor. Binds to the HEY promoter and might assist, along with NCOR2, RBPJ- mediated repression. Binds RNA in vitro. May be involved in RNA metabolism (PubMed:21475249). In concert with CIC and ATXN1L, involved in brain development (By similarity). From Homo sapiens (Human).
   5736..5810    +  CDS            small t antigen (fragment): SV40 (simian virus 40) small t antigen
   5812..5877    +  intron         small t intron: SV40 (simian virus 40) small t antigen intron
   6007..6027    +  CDS            SV40 NLS: nuclear localization signal of SV40 (simian virus 40) large T antigen
   6034..6168    +  CDS            LT_POVHA (fragment): Protein inferred from homology: Swiss-Prot protein existence level 3. Isoform large T antigen is a key early protein essential for both driving viral replication and inducing cellular transformation. Plays a role in viral genome replication by driving entry of quiescent cells into the cell cycle and by autoregulating the synthesis of viral early mRNA. Displays highly oncogenic activities by corrupting the host cellular checkpoint mechanisms that guard cell division and the transcription, replication, and repair of DNA. Participates in the modulation of cellular gene expression preceeding viral
   6193..6276    +  CDS            large T antigen (fragment): large T antigen from SV40 (simian virus 40)
   6299..6433    +  polyA_signal   SV40 poly(A) signal: SV40 polyadenylation signal
   6434..6802    -  CDS            VP2_POVMA (fragment): Experimental evidence at protein level: Swiss-Prot protein existence level 1. [Isoform VP3]: structural protein that resides within the core of the capsid surrounded by 72 VP1 pentamers. Following virus endocytosis and trafficking to the endoplasmic reticulum, VP2 and VP3 form oligomers and integrate into the endoplasmic reticulum membrane. Heterooligomer VP2-VP3 may create a viroporin for transporting the viral genome across the endoplasmic reticulum membrane to the cytoplasm. Nuclear entry of the viral DNA involves the selective exposure and importin recognition of VP2 or Vp3 nuclear localiz
   7170..7268    -  CDS            VP1_POVMP (fragment): Experimental evidence at protein level: Swiss-Prot protein existence level 1. Forms an icosahedral capsid with a T=7 symmetry and a 40 nm diameter. The capsid is composed of 72 pentamers linked to each other by disulfide bonds and associated with VP2 or VP3 proteins. Interacts with terminal alpha(2,3)-linked sialic acids on the cell surface to provide virion attachment to target cell. This attachment induces virion internalization predominantly through caveolin-mediated endocytosis. Once attached, the virion is internalized by caveolin- mediated endocytosis and traffics to the endoplasmic reti
   7279..7414    +  rep_origin     SV40 ori: SV40 origin of replication
>Addgene plasmid #48193 | Flag-ATXN1_L588A | depositor full sequence | sequence record 69312 | Flag-ATXN1_L588A sequence 7438 bps
GGCGTAATCTGCTGCTTGCAAACAAAAAAACCACCGCTACCAGCGGTGGTTTGTTTGCCGGATCAAGAGC
TACCAACTCTTTTTCCGAAGGTAACTGGCTTCAGCAGAGCGCAGATACCAAATACTGTCCTTCTAGTGTA
GCCGTAGTTAGGCCACCACTTCAAGAACTCTGTAGCACCGCCTACATACCTCGCTCTGCTAATCCTGTTA
CCAGTGGCTGCTGCCAGTGGCGATAAGTCGTGTCTTACCGGGTTGGACTCAAGACGATAGTTACCGGATA
AGGCGCAGCGGTCGGGCTGAACGGGGGGTTCGTGCACACAGCCCAGCTTGGAGCGAACGACCTACACCGA
ACTGAGATACCTACAGCGTGAGCATTGAGAAAGCGCCACGCTTCCCGAAGGGAGAAAGGCGGACAGGTAT
CCGGTAAGCGGCAGGGTCGGAACAGGAGAGCGCACGAGGGAGCTTCCAGGGGGAAACGCCTGGTATCTTT
ATAGTCCTGTCGGGTTTCGCCACCTCTGACTTGAGCGTCGATTTTTGTGATGCTCGTCAGGGGGGCGGAG
CCTATGGAAAAACGCCAGCAACGCAAGCTAGCTTCTAGCTAGAAATTGTAAACGTTAATATTTTGTTAAA
ATTCGCGTTAAATTTTTGTTAAATCAGCTCATTTTTTAACCAATAGGCCGAAATCGGCAAAATCCCTTAT
AAATCAAAAGAATAGCCCGAGATAGGGT
[37 nt withheld, positions 729-765]
AAAGAACGTGGACTCCAACGTCAAAGGGCGAAAAACCGTCTATCAGGGCGATGGCC
[115 nt withheld, positions 822-936]
G
[144 nt withheld, positions 938-1081]
ACCGTATAACGTGCTTTCCTCGTTG
[64 nt withheld, positions 1107-1170]
CTGGATTACCAAAGGGCCTCGTGATACGCCTATTTTTATAGGTTAATGTCATGATAATAATGGTTTCTTA
GACGTCAGGTGGCACTTTTCGGGGAAATGTGCGCGGAACCCCTATTTGTTTATTTTTCTAAATACATTCA
AATATGTATCCGCTCATGAGACAATAACCCTGATAAATGCTTCAATAATATTGAAAAAGGAAGAGTATGA
GTATTCAACATTTCCGTGTCGCCCTTATTCCCTTTTTTGCGGCATTTTGCCTTCCTGTTTTTGCTCACCC
AGAAACGCTGGTGAAAGTAAAAGATGCTGAAGATCAGTTGGGTGCACGAGTGGGTTACATCGAACTGGAT
CTCAACAGCGGTAAGATCCTTGAGAGTTTTCGCCCCGAAGAACGTTTTCCAATGATGAGCACTTTTAAAG
TTCTGCTATGTGGCGCGGTATTATCCCGTGTTGACGCCGGGCAAGAGCAACTCGGTCGCCGCATACACTA
TTCTCAGAATGACTTGGTTGAGTACTCACCAGTCACAGAAAAGCATCTTACGGATGGCATGACAGTAAGA
GAATTATGCAGTGCTGCCATAACCATGAGTGATAACACTGCGGCCAACTTACTTCTGACAACGATCGGAG
GACCGAAGGAGCTAACCGCTTTTTTGCACAACATGGGGGATCATGTAACTCGCCTTGATCGTTGGGAACC
GGAGCTGAATGAAGCCATACCAAACGACGAGCGTGACACCACGATGCCTGCAGCAATGGCAACAACGTTG
CGCAAACTATTAACTGGCGAACTACTTACTCTAGCTTCCCGGCAACAATTAATAGACTGGATGGAGGCGG
ATAAAGTTGCAGGACCACTTCTGCGCTCGGCCCTTCCGGCTGGCTGGTTTATTGCTGATAAATCTGGAGC
CGGTGAGCGTGGGTCTCGCGGTATCATTGCAGCACTGGGGCCAGATGGTAAGCCCTCCCGTATCGTAGTT
ATCTACACGACGGGGAGTCAGGCAACTATGGATGAACGAAATAGACAGATCGCTGAGATAGGTGCCTCAC
TGATTAAGCATTGGTAACTGTCAGACCAAGTTTACTCATATATACTTTAGATTGATTTAAAACTTCATTT
TTAATTTCTCTAGCGCGTTGACATTGATTATTGACTAGTTATTAATAGTAATCAATTACGGGGTCATTAG
TTCATAGCCCATATATGGAGTTCCGCGTTACATAACTTACGGTAAATGGCCCGCCTGGCTGACCGCCCAA
CGACCCCCGCCCATTGACGTCAATAATGACGTATGTTCCCATAGTAACGCCAATAGGGACTTTCCATTGA
CGTCAATGGGTGGACTATTTACGGTAAACTGCCCACTTGGCAGTACATCAAGTGTATCATATGCCAAGTA
CGCCCCCTATTGACGTCAATGACGGTAAATGGCCCGCCTGGCATTATGCCCAGTACATGACCTTATGGGA
CTTTCCTACTTGGCAGTACATCTACGTATTAGTCATCGCTATTACCATGGTGATGCGGTTTTGGCAGTAC
ATCAATGGGCGTGGATAGCGGTTTGACTCACGGGGATTTCCAAGTCTCCACCCCATTGACGTCAATGGGA
GTTTGTTTTGGCACCAAAATCAACGGGACTTTCCAAAATGTCGTAACAACTCCGCCCCATTGACGCAAAT
GGGCGGTAGGCGTGTACGGTGGGAGGTCTATATAAGCAGAGCTCTCTGGCTAACTAGAGAACCCACTGCT
TACTGGCTTATCGAAATTAATACGACTCACTATAGGGAGACCCAAGCTTGGTACCGAGCTCGGATCCACT
AGTAACGGCCGCCAGTGTGCTGGAATTCCGTGACTTTCCGTTTATCAGACTAAAATCAGAGCCATCCAGA
CAGTGAAACAGTCACCGTGGAGGGGGGACGGCGAAAAATGGACTACAAAGACGACGACGACAAAAAATCC
AACCAAGAGCGGAGCAACGAATGCCTGCCTCCCAAGAAGCGCGAGATCCCCGCCACCAGCCGGTCCTCCG
AGGAGAAGGCCCCTACCCTGCCCAGCGACAACCACCGGGTGGAGGGCACAGCATGGCTCCCGGGCAACCC
TGGTGGCCGGGGCCACGGGGGCGGGAGGCATGGGCCGGCAGGGACCTCGGTGGAGCTTGGTTTACAACAG
GGAATAGGTTTACACAAAGCATTGTCCACAGGGCTGGACTACTCCCCGCCCAGCGCTCCCAGGTCTGTCC
CCGTGGCCACCACGCTGCCTGCCGCGTACGCCACCCCGCAGCCAGGGACCCCGGTGTCCCCCGTACAGTA
CGCTCACCTGCCGCACACCTTCCAGTTCATTGGGTCCTCCCAATACAGTGGAACCTATGCCAGCTTCATC
CCATCACAGCTGATCCCCCCAACCGCCAACCCCGTCACCAGTGCAGTGGCCTCGGCCGCAGGGGCCACCA
CTCCATCCCAGCGCTCCCAGCTGGAGGCCTATTCCACTCTGCTGGCCAACATGGGCAGTCTGAGCCAGAC
GCCGGGACACAAGGCTGAGCAGCAGCACCTCAGCAGGGCTCCGGGGCTCATCACCCCGGGGTCCCCCCCA
CCAGCCCAGCAGAACCAGTACGTCCACATTTCCAGTTCTCCGCAGAACACCGGCCGCACCGCCTCTCCTC
CGGCCATCCCCGTCCACCTCCACCCCCACCAGACGATGATCCCACACACGCTCACCCTGGGGCCCCCCTC
CCAGGTCGTCATGCAATACGCCGACTCCGGCAGCCACTTTGTCCCTCGGGAGGCCACCAAGAAAGCTGAG
AGCAGCCGGCTGCAGCAGGCCATCCAGGCCAAGGAGGTCCTGAACGGTGAGATGGAGAAGAGCCGGCGGT
ACGGGGCCCCGTCCTCAGCCGACCTGGGCCTGGGCAAGGCAGGCGGCAAGTCGGTTCCTCACCCGTACGA
GTCCAGGCACGTGGTGGTCCACCCGAGCCCCTCAGACTACAGCAGTCGTGATCCTTCGGGGGTCCGGGCC
TCTGTGATGGTCCTGCCCAACAGCAACACGCCCGCAGCTGACCTGGAGGTGCAACAGGCCACTCATCGTG
AAGCCTCCCCTTCTACCCTCAACGACAAAAGTGGCCTGCATTTAGGGAAGCCTGGCCACCGGTCCTACGC
GCTCTCACCCCACACGGTCATTCAGACCACACACAGTGCTTCAGAGCCACTCCCGGTGGGACTGCCAGCC
ACGGCCTTCTACGCAGGGACTCAACCCCCTGTCATCGGCTACCTGAGCGGCCAGCAGCAAGCAATCACCT
ACGCCGGCAGCCTGCCCCAGCACCTGGTGATCCCCGGCACACAGCCCCTGCTCATCCCGGTCGGCAGCAC
TGACATGGAAGCGTCGGGGGCAGCCCCGGCCATAGTCACGTCATCCCCCCAGTTTGCTGCAGTGCCTCAC
ACGTTCGTCACCACCGCCCTTCCCAAGAGCGAGAACTTCAACCCTGAGGCCCTGGTCACCCAGGCCGCCT
ACCCAGCCATGGTGCAGGCCCAGATCCACCTGCCTGTGGTGCAGTCCGTGGCCTCCCCGGCGGCGGCTCC
CCCTACGCTGCCTCCCTACTTCATGAAAGGCTCCATCATCCAGTTGGCCAACGGGGAGGCAAAGAAGGTG
GAAGACTTAAAAACAGAAGATTTCATCCAGAGTGCAGAGATAAGCAACGACCTGAAGATCGACTCCAGCA
CCGTAGAGAGGATTGAAGACAGCCATAGCCCGGGCGTGGCCGTGATACAGTTCGCCGTCGGGGAGCACCG
AGCCCAGGTCAGCGTTGAAGTTTTGGTAGAGTATCCTTTTTTTGTGTTTGGACAGGGCTGGTCATCCTGC
TGTCCGGAGAGAACCAGCCAGCTCTTTGATTTGCCGTGTTCCAAACTCTCAGTTGGGGATGTCTGCATCT
CGCTTACCCTCAAGAACCTGAAGAACGGCTCTGTTAAAAAGGGCCAGCCCGTGGATCCCGCCAGCGTCCT
GCTGAAGCACTCAAAGGCCGACGGCCTGGCGGGCAGCAGACACAGGTATGCCGAGCAGGAAAACGGAATC
AACCAGGGGAGTGCCCAGATGCTCTCTGAGAATGGCGAACTGAAGTTTCCAGAGAAAATGGGATTGCCTG
CAGCGCCCTTCCTCACCAAAATAGAACCCAGCAAGCCCGCGGCAACGAGGAAGAGGAGGTGGTCGGCGCC
AGAGAGCCGCAAACTGGAGAAGTCAGAAGACGAACCACCTTTGACTCTTCCTAAGCCTTCTCTAATTCCT
CAGGAGGTTAAGATTTGCATTGAAGGCCGGTCTAATGTAGGCAAGTAGAGGCAGCGTGGGGGAAAGGAAA
CGTGGCTCTCCCTTATCATTTGTATCCAGATTACTGTACTGTAGGCTAAAATAACACAGTATTTACATGT
TATCTTCTTAATTTTAGGTTTCTGTTCTAACCTTGTCATTAGAGTTACAGCAGGTGTGTCGCAGGAGACT
GGTGCATATGCTTTTTCCACGAGTGTCTGTCTGGAATTCTGCAGATATCCATCACACTGGCGGCCGCTCG
AGCATGCATCTAGAGGATCTTTGTGAAGGAACCTTACTTCTGTGGTGTGACATAATTGGACAAACTACCT
ACAGAGATTTAAAGCTCTAAGGTAAATATAAAATTTTTAAGTGTATAATGTGTTAAACTACTGATTCTAA
TTGTTTGTGTATTTTAGATTCCAACCTATGGAACTGATGAATGGGAGCAGTGGTGGAATGCCTTTAATGA
GGAAAACCTGTTTTGCTCAGAAGAAATGCCATCTAGTGATGATGAGGCTACTGCTGACTCTCAACATTCT
ACTCCTCCAAAAAAGAAGAGAAAGGTAGAAGACCCCAAGGACTTTCCTTCAGAATTGCTAAGTTTTTTGA
GTCATGCTGTGTTTAGTAATAGAACTCTTGCTTGCTTTGCTATTTACACCACAAAGGAAAAAGCTGCACT
GCTATACAAGAAAATTATGGAAAAATATTTGATGTATAGTGCCTTGACTAGAGATCATAATCAGCCATAC
CACATTTGTAGAGGTTTTACTTGCTTTAAAAAACCTCCCACACCTCCCCCTGAACCTGAAACATAAAATG
AATGCAATTGTTGTTGTTAACTTGTTTATTGCAGCTTATAATGGTTACAAATAAAGCAATAGCATCACAA
ATTTCACAAATAAAGCATTTTTTTCACTGCATTCTAGTTGTGGTTTGTCCAAACTCATCAATGTATCTTA
TCATGTCTGGATCATCCCGCCATGGTATCAACGCCATATTTCTATTTACAGTAGGGACCTCTTCGTTGTG
TAGGTACCGCTGTATTCCTAGGGAAATAGTAGAGGCACCTTGAACTGTCTGCATCAGCCATATAGCCCCC
GCTGTTCGACTTACAAACACAGGCACAGTACTGACAAACCCATACACCTCCTCTGAAATACCCATAGTTG
CTAGGGCTGTCTCCGAACTCATTACACCCTCCAAAGTCAGAGCTGTAATTTCGCCATCAAGGGCAGCGAG
GGCTTCTCCAGATAAAATAGCTTCTGCCGAGAGTCCCGTAAGGGTAGACACTTCAGCTAATCCCTCGATG
AGGTCTACTAGAATAGTCAGTGCGGCTCCCATTTTGAAAATTCACTTACTTGATCAGCTTCAGAAGATGG
CGGAGGGCCTCCAACACAGTAATTTTCCTCCCGACTCTTAAAATAGAAAATGTCAAGTCAGTTAAGCAGG
AAGTGGACTAACTGACGCAGCTGGCCGTGCGACATCCTCTTTTAATTAGTTGCTAGGCAACGCCCTCCAG
AGGGCGTGTGGTTTTGCAAGAGGAAGCAAAAGCCTCTCCACCCAGGCCTAGAATGTTTCCACCCAATCAT
TACTATGACAACAGCTGTTTTTTTTAGTATTAAGCAGAGGCCGGGGACCCCTGGGCCCGCTTACTCTGGA
GAAAAAGAAGAGAGGCATTGTAGAGGCTTCCAGAGGCAACTTGTCAAAACAGGACTGCTTCTATTTCTGT
CACACTGTCTGGCCCTGTCACAAGGTCCAGCACCTCCATACCCCCTTTAATAAGCAGTTTGGGAACGGGT
GCGGGTCTTACTCCGCCCATCCCGCCCCTAACTCCGCCCAGTTCCGCCCATTCTCCGCCCCATGGCTGAC
TAATTTTTTTTATTTATGCAGAGGCCGAGGCCGCCTCGGCCTCTGAGCTATTCCAGAAGTAGTGAGGAGG
CTTTTTTGGAGGCCTAGGCTTTTGCAAAAAGCTAATTC
