>Addgene plasmid #48193 | Flag-ATXN1_L588A | addgene partial sequence | sequence record 72151 | CMV-F
CTAGAGAACCCACTGCTTACTGGCTTATCGAAATTAATACGACTCACTATAGGGAGACCCAAGCTTGGTA
CCGAGCTCGGATCCACTAGTAACGGCCGCCAGTGTGCTGGAATTCCGTGACTTTCCGTTTATCAGACTAA
AATCAGAGCCATCCAGACAGTGAAACAGTCACCGTGGAGGGGGGACGGCGAAAAATGGACTACAAAGACG
ACGACGACAAAAAATCCAACCAAGAGCGGAGCAACGAATGCCTGCCTCCCAAGAAGCGCGAGATCCCCGC
CACCAGCCGGTCCTCCGAGGAGAAGGCCCCTACCCTGCCCAGCGACAACCACCGGGTGGAGGGCACAGCA
TGGCTCCCGGGCAACCCTGGTGGCCGGGGCCACGGGGGCGGGAGGCATGGGCCGGCAGGGACCTCGGTGG
AGCTTGGTTTACAACAGGGAATAGGTTTACACAAAGCATTGTCCACAGGGCTGGACTACTCCCCGCCCAG
CGCTCCCAGGTCTGTCCCCGTGGCCACCACGCTGCCTGCCGCGTACGCCACCCCGCAGCCAGGGACCCCG
GTGTCCCCCGTACAGTACGCTCACCTGCCGCACACCTTCCAGTTCATTGGGTCCTCCCAATACAGTGGAA
CCTATGCCAGCTTCATCCCATCACAGCTGATCCCCCCAACCGCCAACCCCGTCACCAGTGCAGTGGCCTC
GGCCGCAGGGGCCACCACTCCATCCCAGCGCTCCCAGCTGGAGGCCTATTCCACTCTGCTGGCCAACATG
GGCAGTCTGAGCCAGACGCCGGGACACAAGGCTG
