>Addgene plasmid #48193 | Flag-ATXN1_L588A | addgene partial sequence | sequence record 72152 | hATXN1-F1 5'-GCGAGAACTTCAACCCTGAG-3'
GGTGCAGGCCCAGATCCACCTGCCTGTGGTGCAGTCCGTGGCCTCCCCGGCGGCGGCTCCCCCTACGCTG
CCTCCCTACTTCATGAAAGGCTCCATCATCCAGTTGGCCAACGGGGAGGCAAAGAAGGTGGAAGACTTAA
AAACAGAAGATTTCATCCAGAGTGCAGAGATAAGCAACGACCTGAAGATCGACTCCAGCACCGTAGAGAG
GATTGAAGACAGCCATAGCCCGGGCGTGGCCGTGATACAGTTCGCCGTCGGGGAGCACCGAGCCCAGGTC
AGCGTTGAAGTTTTGGTAGAGTATCCTTTTTTTGTGTTTGGACAGGGCTGGTCATCCTGCTGTCCGGAGA
GAACCAGCCAGCTCTTTGATTTGCCGTGTTCCAAACTCTCAGTTGGGGATGTCTGCATCTCGCTTACCCT
CAAGAACCTGAAGAACGGCTCTGTTAAAAAGGGCCAGCCCGTGGATCCCGCCAGCGTCCTGCTGAAGCAC
TCAAAGGCCGACGGCCTGGCGGGCAGCAGACACAGGTATGCCGAGCAGGAAAACGGAATCAACCAGGGGA
GTGCCCAGATGCTCTCTGAGAATGGCGAACTGAAGTTTCCAGAGAAAATGGGATTGCCTGCAGCGCCCTT
CCTCACCAAAATAGAACCCAGCAAGCCCGCGGCAACGAGGAAGAGGAGGTGGTCGGCGCCAGAGAGCCGC
AAACTGGAGAAGTCAGAAGACGAACCACCTTTGACTCTTCCTAAGCCTTCTCTAATTCCTCAGGAGGTTA
AGATTTGCATTGAAGGCCGGTCTAATGTAGGCAAGTAGAGGCAGCG
